>Addgene plasmid #121995 | p3E-U6a-U6c-opa1 guide | addgene full sequence | sequence record 247034 | Addgene NGS Result
CTTTCCTGCGTTATCCCCTGATTCTGTGGATAACCGTATTACCGCCTTTGAGTGAGCTGATACCGCTCGC
CGCAGCCGAACGACCGAGCGCAGCGAGTCAGTGAGCGAGGAAGCGGAAGAGCGCCCAATACGCAAACCGC
CTCTCCCCGCGCGTTGGCCGATTCATTAATGCAGCTGGCACGACAGGTTTCCCGACTGGAAAGCGGGCAG
TGAGCGCAACGCAATTAATACGCGTACCGCTAGCCAGGAAGAGTTTGTAGAAACGCAAAAAGGCCATCCG
TCAGGATGGCCTTCTGCTTAGTTTGATGCCTGGCAGTTTATGGCGGGCGTCCTGCCCGCCACCCTCCGGG
CCGTTGCTTCACAACGTTCAAATCCGCTCCCGGCGGATTTGTCCTACTCAGGAGAGCGTTCACCGACAAA
CAACAGATAAAACGAAAGGCCCAGTCTTCCGACTGAGCCTTTCGTTTTATTTGATGCCTGGCAGTTCCCT
ACTCTCGCGTTAACGCTAGCATGGATGTTTTCCCAGTCACGACGTTGTAAAACGACGGCCAGTCTTAAGC
TCGGGCCCTGCAGCTCTAGAGCTCGAATTCTACAGGTCACTAATACCATCTAAGTAGTTGGTTCATAGTG
ACTGCATATGTTGTGTTTTACAGTATTATGTAGTCTGTTTTTTATGCAAAATCTAATTTAATATATTGAT
ATTTATATCATTTTACGTTTCTCGTTCAACTTTCTTGTACAAAGTTGAGATCTATAATTCACTGGCCGTC
GTTTTACGGTACCATCGATGATGATCCAGACATGATAAGATACATTGATGAGTTTGGACAAACCACAACT
AGAATGCAGTGAAAAAAATGCTTTATTTGTGAAATTTGTGATGCTATTGCTTTATTTGTAACCATTATAA
GCTGCAATAAACAAGTTAACAACAACAATTGCATTCATTTTATGTTTCAGGTTCAGGGGGAGGTGTGGGA
GGTTTTTTAAAGCAAGTAAAACCTCTACAAATGTGGTATGGCTGATTATGATCCTCTAGATCCCTTGGGT
AGCAGCGAAGTCGAGGCATTTCTGTCCTGGCTGGTCTAGAGGTCTCTCAGGTTTAAAAAAAGCACCGACT
CGGTGCCACTTTTTCAAGTTGATAACGGACTAGCCTTATTTAAACTTGCTATGCTGTTTCCAGCATAGCT
CTTAAACCCTCACTGCTCAGCTGCCCGAACTAGGAGCCTGGAGAACTGCTATATAAACCCGGGACTTCTG
GGTATGTTTCTGCCATGTGGTAAGTGGATAAACCTACTTATTCAACTCATTTACCTCAAACATGACAGTA
AACCTCTTCGGGGCAAACCTGCAAACGCTTAAAACCTTCAAAGTTTGAAACCAGCAGTTTTGTAGAGGTT
TACCGTAGTATTTTTGAACTGTAAAGCATATGCAGAGGAAGCTGGTTTTAGGCTTGTGTGATTGGATGAG
TTCTTCTGTGACGTAACTGATCTTTTGTCCTCGTGTCCTTCGCCTTCCCCCACAGGCATGCGCGGACCTT
CCCCCGCCGCAGACCAGAGGACAACATGCTCAGACGCCAGCAAACGGCCCATCGAAACATTCACAGACTC
TCGGATTGGAGAGACCGGGCCCGAGGTCTCTGACTAAAAAAGCACCGACTCGGTGCCACTTTTTCAAGTT
GATAACGGACTAGCCTTATTTAAACTTGCTATGCTGTTTCCAGCATAGCTCTTAAACCACTCTGGTCCCC
AACTACCGAACCAAGAGCTGGAGGGAGAGCTATATATACCAGGGACTTCTGGGTATGTTTTTGGGAGGTG
GTGAGTGACTAAACCACTTATTCAGCTCCCTTAGATCAAGTCTGACCCTATATCATGGTGACATAAACCT
GCAAACTGATAAAACCTGAAGGATCTCAAATCCAGAGTTTGTGTGAGGGATTACCGTGGTAATTTTCAAA
CTGTAAAGCATATGCAAAATTATCTGGTCTTGGCTTGAGTGATTGGGTGTCTCGGTGTGATGCAGGGACG
TTTTCAGTGACGTGTCCTTCTCCCTCCCCCACAGGCATGCGCAGAACATTTCCCCCCTCCTTGAAGACCA
GAACAAAAGACGCCGAGAGCAGGAAACTCGTCTTACTGAATGACCGAGGCTGGAGAAATCGACCCTAGGC
AACTTTATTATACAAAGTTGGCATTATAAAAAAGCATTGCTTATCAATTTGTTGCAACGAACAGGTCACT
ATCAGTCAAAATAAAATCATTATTTGGAGCTCCATGGTAGCGTTAACGCGGCCGCGATATCCCCTATAGT
GAGTCGTATTACATGGTCATAGCTGTTTCCTGGCAGCTCTGGCCCGTGTCTCAAAATCTCTGATGTTACA
TTGCACAAGATAAAAATATATCATCATGAACAATAAAACTGTCTGCTTACATAAACAGTAATACAAGGGG
TGTTATGAGCCATATTCAACGGGAAACGTCGAGGCCGCGATTAAATTCCAACATGGATGCTGATTTATAT
GGGTATAAATGGGCTCGCGATAATGTCGGGCAATCAGGTGCGACAATCTATCGCTTGTATGGGAAGCCCG
ATGCGCCAGAGTTGTTTCTGAAACATGGCAAAGGTAGCGTTGCCAATGATGTTACAGATGAGATGGTCAG
ACTAAACTGGCTGACGGAATTTATGCCTCTTCCGACCATCAAGCATTTTATCCGTACTCCTGATGATGCA
TGGTTACTCACCACTGCGATCCCCGGAAAAACAGCATTCCAGGTATTAGAAGAATATCCTGATTCAGGTG
AAAATATTGTTGATGCGCTGGCAGTGTTCCTGCGCCGGTTGCATTCGATTCCTGTTTGTAATTGTCCTTT
TAACAGCGATCGCGTATTTCGTCTCGCTCAGGCGCAATCACGAATGAATAACGGTTTGGTTGATGCGAGT
GATTTTGATGACGAGCGTAATGGCTGGCCTGTTGAACAAGTCTGGAAAGAAATGCATAAACTTTTGCCAT
TCTCACCGGATTCAGTCGTCACTCATGGTGATTTCTCACTTGATAACCTTATTTTTGACGAGGGGAAATT
AATAGGTTGTATTGATGTTGGACGAGTCGGAATCGCAGACCGATACCAGGATCTTGCCATCCTATGGAAC
TGCCTCGGTGAGTTTTCTCCTTCATTACAGAAACGGCTTTTTCAAAAATATGGTATTGATAATCCTGATA
TGAATAAATTGCAGTTTCATTTGATGCTCGATGAGTTTTTCTAATCAGAATTGGTTAATTGGTTGTAACA
CTGGCAGAGCATTACGCTGACTTGACGGGACGGCGCAAGCTCATGACCAAAATCCCTTAACGTGAGTTAC
GCGTCGTTCCACTGAGCGTCAGACCCCGTAGAAAAGATCAAAGGATCTTCTTGAGATCCTTTTTTTCTGC
GCGTAATCTGCTGCTTGCAAACAAAAAAACCACCGCTACCAGCGGTGGTTTGTTTGCCGGATCAAGAGCT
ACCAACTCTTTTTCCGAAGGTAACTGGCTTCAGCAGAGCGCAGATACCAAATACTGTTCTTCTAGTGTAG
CCGTAGTTAGGCCACCACTTCAAGAACTCTGTAGCACCGCCTACATACCTCGCTCTGCTAATCCTGTTAC
CAGTGGCTGCTGCCAGTGGCGATAAGTCGTGTCTTACCGGGTTGGACTCAAGACGATAGTTACCGGATAA
GGCGCAGCGGTCGGGCTGAACGGGGGGTTCGTGCACACAGCCCAGCTTGGAGCGAACGACCTACACCGAA
CTGAGATACCTACAGCGTGAGCTATGAGAAAGCGCCACGCTTCCCGAAGGGAGAAAGGCGGACAGGTATC
CGGTAAGCGGCAGGGTCGGAACAGGAGAGCGCACGAGGGAGCTTCCAGGGGGAAACGCCTGGTATCTTTA
TAGTCCTGTCGGGTTTCGCCACCTCTGACTTGAGCGTCGATTTTTGTGATGCTCGTCAGGGGGGCGGAGC
CTATGGAAAAACGCCAGCAACGCGGCCTTTTTACGGTTCCTGGCCTTTTGCTGGCCTTTTGCTCACATGT
T
Features (pLannotate 1.2.2; 15 found; start..end, strand, type, name):
    121..213     +  CDS            lacI (fragment): lac repressor; lacI; The lac repressor binds to the lac operator to inhibit transcription in E. coli. This inhibition can be relieved by adding lactose or isopropyl-β-D-thiogalactopyranoside (IPTG).
    268..295     -  terminator     rrnB T2 terminator: transcription terminator T2 from the E. coli rrnB gene
    427..470     +  terminator     rrnB T1 terminator: Escherichia coli rrnB; transcription terminator T1 from the E. coli rrnB gene
    517..553     -  CDS            lacZα (fragment): LacZα fragment of β-galactosidase; lacZ fragment
    624..747     -  protein_bind   attR3: mutant version of attR; recombination site for the Gateway® LR reaction LR Clonase™
    757..777     +  CDS            lacZα (fragment): LacZα fragment of β-galactosidase; lacZ fragment
    793..927     -  polyA_signal   SV40 poly(A) signal: SV40 polyadenylation signal
    950..1033    -  CDS            large T antigen (fragment): large T antigen from SV40 (simian virus 40)
   1112..1179    -  misc_RNA       tracrRNA (fragment): trans-activating CRISPR RNA for the Streptococcus pyogenes CRISPR/Cas9 system
   1652..1719    -  misc_RNA       tracrRNA (fragment): trans-activating CRISPR RNA for the Streptococcus pyogenes CRISPR/Cas9 system
   2170..2190    -  protein_bind   attB3: mutant version of attB; core recombination site for the Gateway® BP reaction BP Clonase™
   2181..2266    -  protein_bind   attL1 (fragment): mutant version of attL; recombination site for the Gateway® LR reaction LR Clonase™
   2303..2321    -  promoter       T7 promoter: promoter for bacteriophage T7 RNA polymerase
   2455..3264    +  CDS            KanR: aminoglycoside phosphotransferase; aph(3')-Ia; confers resistance to kanamycin in bacteria or G418 (Geneticin®) in eukaryotes
   3411..3999    +  rep_origin     ori: high-copy-number ColE1/pMB1/pBR322/pUC origin of replication
