[The description below was written by a language model from this plasmid's Addgene catalogue record and pLannotate feature annotations shown in this document.]
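Description:
p3E-U6a-U6c-opa1 guide is a 3′ entry clone for multisite Gateway assembly, built on the p3E backbone of the Tol2 kit and catalogued as a CRISPR vector of about 4.1 kb. It is maintained in E. coli as a high-copy plasmid through a ColE1/pUC-type origin and is selected with kanamycin via the KanR aminoglycoside phosphotransferase gene. The backbone also carries the rrnB T1 and T2 terminators that insulate the cloning region, a T7 promoter, and small residual fragments of lacI and lacZα that have no functional role here.

The payload sits between Gateway recombination sites, which the automated annotation labels as attR3 on one side and an attB3/attL-like site on the other. This is consistent with a 3′ entry cassette intended for an LR reaction with 5′ and middle entry clones into a Tol2 destination vector. Within this interval the feature table finds two copies of the Streptococcus pyogenes Cas9 guide RNA scaffold (annotated as tracrRNA fragments), spaced about 500 bp apart. This matches the catalogue description of two guide RNAs against zebrafish opa1, one driven by the U6a promoter and one by the U6c promoter. The U6 promoters themselves were not detected by the annotation tool and are known only from the catalogue fields. An SV40 poly(A) signal with an adjoining large T antigen fragment lies in the same orientation as the guide cassettes, next to the attR3 site.

The plasmid encodes no Cas9, so the nuclease must be supplied from another element of the assembled transgene or separately. The record does not spell out the application beyond guide expression, but the associated publication concerns mitochondrial fusion factors in neutrophil migration.
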