Addgene plasmid #121995: p3E-U6a-U6c-opa1 guide
Purpose: An entry vector with U6a and U6c promoter driving opa1 guide RNAs expression
Depositing lab: Qing Deng. Depositing organization: Purdue University. Publication: Mitofusin 2 regulates neutrophil adhesive migration and the actin cytoskeleton. Zhou W, Hsu AY, Wang Y, Syahirah R, Wang T, Jeffries J, Wang X, Mohammad H, Seleem MN, Umulis D, Deng Q. J Cell Sci. 2020 Sep 4;133(17). pii: jcs.248880. doi: 10.1242/jcs.248880. PubMed 32788232.
Backbone
  Vector backbone: p3E
  Backbone manufacturer: Tol2 kit
  Backbone size w/o insert (bp): 4000
  Total vector size (bp): 4061
  Vector type: CRISPR
Growth in bacteria
  Bacterial resistance: Kanamycin, 50 μg/mL
  Growth temperature: 37°C
  Growth strain: NEB Stable
  Copy number: High Copy
Gene/Insert
  Gene/Insert name: opa1 gRNA
  gRNA/shRNA sequence: GTAGTTGGGGACCAGAGTG, GGCAGCTGAGCAGTGAGG
  Species: D. rerio (zebrafish)
  GenBank ID: ENSDARG00000070801
Terms and licenses: Academic/Nonprofit Terms; Industry Terms: Not Available to Industry
How to cite: p3E-U6a-U6c-opa1 guide was a gift from Qing Deng (Addgene plasmid # 121995 ; http://n2t.net/addgene:121995 ; RRID:Addgene_121995)
